>Addgene plasmid #228325 | pMT1483 | addgene full sequence | sequence record 457088 | Addgene NGS Result
GACGAAAGGGCCTCGTGATACGCCTATTTTTATAGGTTAATGTCATGATAATAATGGTTTCTTAGACGTC
AGGTGGCACTTTTCGGGGAAATGTGCGCGGAACCCCTATTTGTTTATTTTTCTAAATACATTCAAATATG
TATCCGCTCATGAGACAATAACCCTGATAAATGCTTCAATAATATTGAAAAAGGAAGAGTATGAGTATTC
AACATTTCCGTGTCGCCCTTATTCCCTTTTTTGCGGCATTTTGCCTTCCTGTTTTTGCTCACCCAGAAAC
GCTGGTGAAAGTAAAAGATGCTGAAGATCAGTTGGGTGCACGAGTGGGTTACATCGAACTGGATCTCAAC
AGCGGTAAGATCCTTGAGAGTTTTCGCCCCGAAGAACGTTTTCCAATGATGAGCACTTTTAAAGTTCTGC
TATGTGGCGCGGTATTATCCCGTATTGACGCCGGGCAAGAGCAACTCGGTCGCCGCATACACTATTCTCA
GAATGACTTGGTTGAGTACTCACCAGTCACAGAAAAGCATCTTACGGATGGCATGACAGTAAGAGAATTA
TGCAGTGCTGCCATAACCATGAGTGATAACACTGCGGCCAACTTACTTCTGACAACGATCGGAGGACCGA
AGGAGCTAACCGCTTTTTTGCACAACATGGGGGATCATGTAACTCGCCTTGATCGTTGGGAACCGGAGCT
GAATGAAGCCATACCAAACGACGAGCGTGACACCACGATGCCTGTAGCAATGGCAACAACGTTGCGCAAA
CTATTAACTGGCGAACTACTTACTCTAGCTTCCCGGCAACAATTAATAGACTGGATGGAGGCGGATAAAG
TTGCAGGACCACTTCTGCGCTCGGCCCTTCCGGCTGGCTGGTTTATTGCTGATAAATCTGGAGCCGGTGA
GCGTGGGTCTCGCGGTATCATTGCAGCACTGGGGCCAGATGGTAAGCCCTCCCGTATCGTAGTTATCTAC
ACGACGGGGAGTCAGGCAACTATGGATGAACGAAATAGACAGATCGCTGAGATAGGTGCCTCACTGATTA
AGCATTGGTAACTGTCAGACCAAGTTTACTCATATATACTTTAGATTGATTTAAAACTTCATTTTTAATT
TAAAAGGATCTAGGTGAAGATCCTTTTTGATAATCTCATGACCAAAATCCCTTAACGTGAGTTTTCGTTC
CACTGAGCGTCAGACCCCGTAGAAAAGATCAAAGGATCTTCTTGAGATCCTTTTTTTCTGCGCGTAATCT
GCTGCTTGCAAACAAAAAAACCACCGCTACCAGCGGTGGTTTGTTTGCCGGATCAAGAGCTACCAACTCT
TTTTCCGAAGGTAACTGGCTTCAGCAGAGCGCAGATACCAAATACTGTTCTTCTAGTGTAGCCGTAGTTA
GGCCACCACTTCAAGAACTCTGTAGCACCGCCTACATACCTCGCTCTGCTAATCCTGTTACCAGTGGCTG
CTGCCAGTGGCGATAAGTCGTGTCTTACCGGGTTGGACTCAAGACGATAGTTACCGGATAAGGCGCAGCG
GTCGGGCTGAACGGGGGGTTCGTGCACACAGCCCAGCTTGGAGCGAACGACCTACACCGAACTGAGATAC
CTACAGCGTGAGCTATGAGAAAGCGCCACGCTTCCCGAAGGGAGAAAGGCGGACAGGTATCCGGTAAGCG
GCAGGGTCGGAACAGGAGAGCGCACGAGGGAGCTTCCAGGGGGAAACGCCTGGTATCTTTATAGTCCTGT
CGGGTTTCGCCACCTCTGACTTGAGCGTCGATTTTTGTGATGCTCGTCAGGGGGGCGGAGCCTATGGAAA
AACGCCAGCAACGCGGCCTTTTTACGGTTCCTGGCCTTTTGCTGGCCTTTTGCTCACATGTTCTTTCCTG
CGTTATCCCCTGATTCTGTGGATAACCGTATTACCGCCTTTGAGTGAGCTGATACCGCTCGCCGCAGCCG
AACGACCGAGCGCAGCGAGTCAGTGAGCGAGGAAGCGGAAGAGCGCCCAATACGCAAACCGCCTCTCCCC
GCGCGTTGGCCGATTCATTAATGCAGCTGGCACGACAGGTTTCCCGACTGGAAAGCGGGCAGTGAGCGCA
ACGCAATTAATGTGAGTTAGCTCACTCATTAGGCACCCCAGGCTTTACACTTTATGCTTCCGGCTCGTAT
GTTGTGTGGAATTGTGAGCGGATAACAATTTCACACAGGAAACAGCTATGACCATGATTACGCCGCTAGC
CATGGTTGTGCGACAGATTCACTGTGAAAGACTGTTCATTATACCCACGTTTCACTGGGAGATGTAAGCC
TTAGGTGTTTTACCCTGATTAGATAATACAATAACCAACAGAAATACGAGAATCTAAACTAATTTCGATG
ATTCATTTTTCTTTTTACCGCGCTGCCTCTTTTGGCAATTCTTTCACCTATATTCTACCTTCTCTTTCCT
TTTGTTCTAAACTTATTACCAGCTATCTATGTCGAATCAAGAAGAAGGACTTAAACTGTGGGGTGGCAGG
TTTACTGGGGCTACTGACCCCTTGATGGATTTGTATAACGCTTCCTTACCTTACGACAAGAAAATGTACA
AGGTGGATTTAGAAGGAACAAAAGTTTACACTGAGGGCCTGGAGAAAATTAATTTGCTAACTAAAGACGA
ACTAAGTGAGATTCATCGTGGTCTCAAATTGATTGAAGCAGAGTGGGCAGAAGGGAAGTTTGTTGAGAAG
CCAGGGGATGAGGATATTCACACTGCTAATGAACGTCGCTTGGGTGAGTTGATTGGTCGTGGAATCTCTG
GTAAGGTTCATACCGGAAGGTCTAGAAATGATCAAGTTGCCACTGATATGCGGTTGTATGTCAGAGACAA
TCTAACTCAGTTGGCTGACTATCTGAAGCAGTTCATTCAAGTAATCATCAAGAGAGCTGAACAGGAAATA
GACGTCTTGATGCCCGGTTATACTCACTTGCAAAGAGCTCAACCAATCAGATGGTCTCACTGGTTGAGCA
TGTATGCTACCTATTTCACTGAAGATTATGAGAGACTGAATCAAATCGTTAAAAGGTTGAACAAATCCCC
ATTGGGAGCTGGAGCTTTGGCTGGTCATCCTTATGGAATTGATCGTGAATACATTGCTGAGAGATTAGGG
TTTGATTCTGTTATTGGTAATTCTTTGGCCGCTGTTTCAGACAGAGATTTTGTAGTCGAAACCATGTTCT
GGTCTTCGTTGTTTATGAATCATATTTCTCGATTCTCAGAAGATTTGATCATTTACTCCACTGGAGAGTT
TGGATTTATCAAGTTGGCAGATGCTTATTCTACTGGATCTTCTCTGATGCCTCAAAAAAAAAACCCAGAC
TCTTTGGAGTTATTGAGGGGTAAATCTGGTAGATGTTTTGGGGCCTTGGCTGGTTTCCTCATGTCTATTA
AGTCCATTCCGTCAACCTATAACAAAGATATGCAAGAGGATAAGGAGCCTTTATTTGATACTCTAATCAC
TGTAGAGCACTCGATTTTGATAGCATCCGGTGTAGTTTCTACCTTGAACATTGATGCCGAACGAATGAAG
AATGCTCTAACTATGGATATGCTGGCTACAGATCTTGCCGACTATTTAGTTAGAAGGGGAGTTCCATTCA
GAGAAACTCACCACATTTCTGGTGAATGTGTCAGACAAGCCGAGGAGTTGAACCTTTCTGGTATTGATCA
GTTGTCCCTCGAACAATTGAAATCCATTGACTCCCGTTTTGAGGCTGATGTGGCTTCAACGTTTGACTTT
GAAGCCAGTGTTGAAAAAAGAACTGCCACCGGAGGAACTTCTAAGACTGCTGTTTTAAAGCAATTGGATG
CACTGAATGAAAAGCTAGAGTCTTGACTGCAGGTCGACTCTAGAGGATCCATGATACGAAACGTACCGTA
TCGTTAAGGTTGATATATAAATCCCAGATGATCTGCTTTTGAAACTATTTTCAGTATACTAGTATGGTTT
CTAAGGGTGAAGAGTTGTTCACTGGTGTTGTTCCAATCTTGGTTGAGTTGGACGGTGACGTTAACGGACA
CAAGTTCTCTGTTTCTGGTGAAGGTGAGGGTGACGCTACTTACGGAAAGTTGACTTTGAAGTTCATCTGT
ACTACTGGTAAGTTGCCAGTTCCATGGCCAACTTTGGTTACTACTTTGACTTACGGTGTTCAGTGTTTCT
CCAGATACCCAGACCACATGAAGCAGCACGATTTCTTCAAGTCTGCTATGCCAGAGGGTTACGTTCAAGA
GAGAACTATCTTCTTCAAGGACGACGGTAACTACAAGACTAGAGCTGAGGTTAAGTTCGAGGGTGACACA
TTGGTTAACAGAATCGAGTTGAAGGGTATCGACTTCAAAGAGGACGGAAACATCTTGGGTCACAAGTTGG
AGTACAACTACAACTCCCACAACGTTTACATCATGGCTGACAAGCAGAAGAACGGTATCAAGGTTAACTT
CAAGATCAGACACAACATCGAGGACGGTTCCGTTCAATTGGCTGACCACTACCAACAGAACACTCCAATT
GGTGACGGTCCAGTTTTGTTGCCAGACAACCACTACTTGTCCACTCAATCCGCTTTGTCCAAGGACCCAA
ACGAGAAGAGAGATCACATGGTTTTGTTGGAGTTCGTTACTGCTGCTGGTATCACTTTGGGTATGGACGA
GTTGTACAAGTAACTCGAGCCTTAGACATGACTGTTCCTCAGTTCAAGTTGGGCACTTACGAGAAGACCG
GTCTTGCTAGATTCTAATCAAGAGGATGTCAGAATGCCATTTGCCTGAGAGATGCAGGCTTCATTTTTGA
TACTTTTTTATTTGTAACCTATATAGTATAGGATTTTTTTTGTCATTTTGTTTCTTCTCGTACGAGCTTG
CTCCTGATCAGCCTATCTCGCAGCTGATGAATATCTTGTGGTAGGGGTTTGGGAAAATCATTCGAGTTTG
ATGTTTTTCTTGGTATTTCCCACTCCTCTTCAGAGTACAGAAGATTAAGTGAGACGTTCGTTTGTGCAAG
CTTAGATCCCCGGGTACCGAGCTCGAATTCGCCGTACCACTTCAAAACACCCAAGCACAGCATACTAAAT
TTCCCCTCTTTCTTCCTCTAGGGTGTCGTTAATTACCCGTACTAAAGGTTTGGAAAAGAAAAAAGAGACC
GCCTCGTTTCTTTTTCTTCGTCGAAAAAGGCAATAAAAATTTTTATCACGTTTCTTTTTCTTGAAAATTT
TTTTTTTTGATTTTTTTCTCTTTCGATGACCTCCCATTGATATTTAAGTTAATAAACGGTCTTCAATTTC
TCAAGTTTCAGTTTCATTTTTCTTGTTCTATTACAACTTTTTTTACTTCTTGCTCATTAGAAAGAAAGCA
TAGCAATCTAATCTAAGTTTTAATTACAAAATGAAGAAGCCAGAGTTGACTGCTACTTCCGTTGAGAAGT
TCTTGATCGAGAAGTTCGACTCCGTTTCCGACTTGATGCAATTGTCTGAAGGTGAAGAGTCCAGAGCTTT
CTCCTTTGACGTTGGTGGTAGAGGTTACGTTTTGAGAGTTAATTCCTGTGCTGACGGTTTCTACAAGGAC
AGATACGTTTACAGACACTTCGCTTCCGCTGCTTTGCCAATTCCAGAGGTTTTGGACATTGGTGAGTTCT
CCGAGTCCTTGACTTACTGTATCTCCAGAAGAGCTCAGGGAGTTACATTGCAAGACTTGCCAGAAACTGA
GTTGCCAGCTGTTTTGCAACCAGTTGCTGAAGCTATGGACGCTATTGCTGCTGCTGACTTGTCTCAAACT
TCTGGTTTTGGTCCATTCGGTCCACAGGGTATTGGTCAGTACACTACTTGGAGAGACTTCATCTGTGCTA
TCGCTGACCCACATGTTTACCACTGGCAAACTGTTATGGACGATACTGTTTCCGCTTCCGTTGCTCAGGC
TTTGGACGAATTGATGTTGTGGGCTGAAGATTGTCCTGAGGTTAGACATTTGGTTCACGCTGACTTCGGT
TCCAACAACGTTTTGACTGACAACGGTAGAATCACTGCTGTTATCGACTGGTCCGAAGCTATGTTCGGTG
ACTCTCAATACGAGGTTGCTAACATCTTCTTTTGGAGACCATGGTTGGCTTGTATGGAACAGCAGACTAG
ATACTTCGAGAGAAGACACCCAGAATTGGCTGGTTCCCCAAGATTGAGAGCTTACATGTTGAGAATCGGT
TTGGACCAGTTGTACCAGTCCTTGGTTGATGGTAACTTCGATGATGCTGCTTGGGCTCAAGGTAGATGTG
ACGCTATCGTTAGATCCGGTGCTGGTACTGTTGGTAGAACTCAGATTGCTAGAAGATCCGCTGCTGTTTG
GACTGACGGTTGTGTTGAAGTTTTGGCTGACTCCGGTAACAGAAGACCATCCACTAGACCAAGAGCTAAA
GAGGTTGGTAGAGTTTAAGTATTAAGAACGTTATTTATATTTCAAATTTTTCTTTTTTTTCTCTACAGAC
GCTGTACGCATGTAACATTATACTGAAAACCTTGCTTGAGAAGGTTTTGGGACGCTCGAAGATCCAGCTG
CATTAATGAATCGGCCAACGCGCGGGGAGAGGCGGTTTGCGTATTGGGCGCTCTTCCGCTTCCTCGGAAT
TCACTGGCCGTCGTTTTACAACGTCGTGACTGGGAAAACCCTGGCGTTACCCAACTTAATCGCCTTGCAG
CACATCCCCCTTTCGCCAGCTGGCGTAATAGCGAAGAGGCCCGCACCGATCGCCCTTCCCAACAGTTGCG
CAGCCTGAATGGCGAATGGCGCCTGATGCGGTATTTTCTCCTTACGCATCTGTGCGGTATTTCACACCGC
ATATGGTGCACTCTCAGTACAATCTGCTCTGATGCCGCATAGTTAAGCCAGCCCCGACACCCGCCAACAC
CCGCTGACGCGCCCTGACGGGCTTGTCTGCTCCCGGCATCCGCTTACAGACAAGCTGTGACCGTCTCCGG
GAGCTGCATGTGTCAGAGGTTTTCACCGTCATCACCGAAACGCGCGA
Features (pLannotate 1.2.2; 21 found; start..end, strand, type, name):
     96..200     +  promoter       AmpR promoter: bla
    201..1061    +  CDS            AmpR: β-lactamase; bla; confers resistance to ampicillin, carbenicillin, and related antibiotics
   1232..1820    +  rep_origin     ori: high-copy-number ColE1/pMB1/pBR322/pUC origin of replication
   2003..2095    +  CDS            lacI (fragment): lac repressor; lacI; The lac repressor binds to the lac operator to inhibit transcription in E. coli. This inhibition can be relieved by adding lactose or isopropyl-β-D-thiogalactopyranoside (IPTG).
   2108..2129    +  protein_bind   CAP binding site: CAP binding activates transcription in the presence of cAMP. E. coli catabolite activator protein
   2144..2174    +  promoter       lac promoter: promoter for the E. coli lac operon
   2182..2198    +  protein_bind   lac operator: The lac repressor binds to the lac operator to inhibit transcription in E. coli. This inhibition can be relieved by adding lactose or isopropyl-β-D-thiogalactopyranoside (IPTG). lac repressor encoded by lacI
   2243..2311    +  CDS            DED81 (fragment): SYNC_SACPA - Protein inferred from homology: Swiss-Prot protein existence level 3. From Saccharomyces paradoxus (Yeast) (Saccharomyces douglasii).
   2503..3867    +  CDS            ARG4: ARLY_YEAST - Experimental evidence at protein level: Swiss-Prot protein existence level 1. From Saccharomyces cerevisiae (strain ATCC 204508 / S288c) (Baker's yeast).
   3877..3900    -  misc_feature   MCS (fragment): pUC18/19 multiple cloning site
   3984..4700    +  CDS            EGFP: EGFP is a basic (constitutively fluorescent) green fluorescent protein published in 1996, derived from Aequorea victoria. It is reported to be a rapidly-maturing weak dimer with moderate acid sensitivity.
   4709..4774    +  CDS            AOX1 (fragment): ALOX1_KOMPC - Experimental evidence at protein level: Swiss-Prot protein existence level 1. Major isoform of alcohol oxidase, which catalyzes the oxidation of methanol to formaldehyde and hydrogen peroxide, the first step in the methanol utilization pathway of methylotrophic yeasts. From Komagataella phaffii (strain ATCC 76273 / CBS 7435 / CECT 11047 / NRRL Y-11430 / Wegner 21-1) (Yeast) (Pichia pastoris).
   4778..5024    +  terminator     AOX1 terminator: Pichia pastoris AOX1; transcription terminator for AOX1
   5045..5070    -  misc_feature   MCS (fragment): pUC18/19 multiple cloning site
   5069..5407    +  promoter       TEF1 promoter (fragment): S. cerevisiae TEF1; promoter for EF-1α
   5421..6443    +  CDS            hph: KHYB_ECOLX - Experimental evidence at protein level: Swiss-Prot protein existence level 1. The aminoglycoside phosphotransferases achieve inactivation of their antibiotic substrates by phosphorylation. Only phosphorylates hygromycin and closely related compounds such as demethyl analogs and destomycin. From Escherichia coli.
   6458..6571    +  terminator     CYC1 terminator (fragment): S. cerevisiae CYC1; transcription terminator for CYC1
   6574..6631    -  CDS            lacI (fragment): lac repressor; lacI; The lac repressor binds to the lac operator to inhibit transcription in E. coli. This inhibition can be relieved by adding lactose or isopropyl-β-D-thiogalactopyranoside (IPTG).
   6649..6806    +  CDS            lacZα (fragment): LacZα fragment of β-galactosidase; lacZ fragment
   6812..6911    -  misc_feature   bom (fragment): basis of mobility region from pBR322
   7013..1       -  CDS            rop (fragment) (across the origin): Rop protein, which maintains plasmids at low copy number; rop
