[The description below was written by a language model from this plasmid's Addgene catalogue record and pLannotate feature annotations shown in this document.]
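Description:
pMT1483 is a pUC19-based yeast expression and synthetic biology plasmid that places EGFP under the control of KpPhl1.22, a synthetic promoter regulatable by 2,4-diacetylphloroglucinol (DAPG). In E. coli it is maintained at high copy through the ColE1/pUC origin and selected with ampicillin via the bla gene and its native promoter. Remnants of the pUC19 backbone (lac promoter/operator, CAP site, lacZα, and small lacI, bom and rop fragments) are also detected but have no evident role in the design.

The reporter unit consists of the EGFP coding sequence followed by the AOX1 transcription terminator from Komagataella phaffii (Pichia pastoris). The synthetic promoter itself is not annotated in the feature table, but the unannotated stretch immediately upstream of EGFP is short, so its exact extent cannot be determined from the record. Downstream, a hygromycin phosphotransferase (hph) gene driven by a TEF1 promoter fragment and ended by a CYC1 terminator fragment provides the hygromycin selection listed for yeast. The plasmid also carries a full-length S. cerevisiae ARG4 (argininosuccinate lyase) gene with adjacent flanking sequence, which could serve as an auxotrophic marker or a homology region, though the record does not say which. No yeast replication origin or centromere is annotated, which is consistent with chromosomal integration rather than episomal maintenance, but this is also not stated. The "Kp" prefix and AOX1 terminator suggest K. phaffii as the intended host.

No DAPG-responsive regulator (such as a PhlF-type protein) appears among the annotated features, so it is presumably supplied separately. The construct serves as a fluorescent readout for characterising DAPG-dependent promoter strength and inducibility in yeast.
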