Addgene plasmid #228325: pMT1483
Purpose: 2,4-Diacetylphloroglucinol (DAPG)-regulatable EGFP expression
Depositing lab: Jun Ishii. Depositing organization: Kobe University. Publication: Designing strong inducible synthetic promoters in yeasts. Tominaga M, Shima Y, Nozaki K, Ito Y, Someda M, Shoya Y, Hashii N, Obata C, Matsumoto-Kitano M, Suematsu K, Matsukawa T, Hosoya K, Hashiba N, Kondo A, Ishii J. Nat Commun. 2024 Dec 19;15(1):10653. doi: 10.1038/s41467-024-54865-z. PubMed 39702268.
Backbone
  Vector backbone: pUC19
  Vector type: Yeast Expression, Synthetic Biology
  Selectable markers: Hygromycin
Growth in bacteria
  Bacterial resistance: Ampicillin, 100 μg/mL
  Growth temperature: 37°C
  Growth strain: DH5alpha
  Copy number: High Copy
Gene/Insert
  Gene/Insert name: EGFP
  Species: Synthetic; Aequorea victoria
  Promoter: 2,4-Diacetylphloroglucinol-regulatable synthetic promoter (KpPhl1.22)
  Cloning method: Ligation Independent Cloning
Terms and licenses: Academic/Nonprofit Terms; Industry Terms: Not Available to Industry
How to cite: pMT1483 was a gift from Jun Ishii (Addgene plasmid # 228325 ; http://n2t.net/addgene:228325 ; RRID:Addgene_228325)
